>Addgene plasmid #163993 | pcDNA3.1 6B codon-optimized NLRP1 CARD-mCherry R1392E | addgene full sequence | sequence record 324608 | Addgene NGS Result
CATCAAGTTGGACATCACCTCCCACAACGAGGACTACACCATCGTGGAACAGTACGAACGCGCCGAGGGC
CGCCACTCCACCGGCGGCATGGACGAGCTGTACAAGTAGTAATCTAGAGGGCCCTATTCTATAGTGTCAC
CTAAATGCTAGAGCTCGCTGATCAGCCTCGACTGTGCCTTCTAGTTGCCAGCCATCTGTTGTTTGCCCCT
CCCCCGTGCCTTCCTTGACCCTGGAAGGTGCCACTCCCACTGTCCTTTCCTAATAAAATGAGGAAATTGC
ATCGCATTGTCTGAGTAGGTGTCATTCTATTCTGGGGGGTGGGGTGGGGCAGGACAGCAAGGGGGAGGAT
TGGGAAGACAATAGCAGGCATGCTGGGGATGCGGTGGGCTCTATGGCTTCTGAGGCGGAAAGAACCAGCT
GGGGCTCTAGGGGGTATCCCC
[124 nt withheld, positions 442-565]
C
[91 nt withheld, positions 567-657]
A
[49 nt withheld, positions 659-707]
CCTTTGACGTTGGAGTCCACGTTCTTT
[37 nt withheld, positions 735-771]
ACCCTATCTCGGTCTATTCTTTTGATTTATAAGGGATTTTGCCGATTTCGGCCTATTGGTTAAAAAATGA
GCTGATTTAACAAAAATTTAACGCGAATTAATTCTGTGGAATGTGTGTCAGTTAGGGTGTGGAAAGTCCC
CAGGCTCCCCAGCAGGCAGAAGTATGCAAAGCATGCATCTCAATTAGTCAGCAACCAGGTGTGGAAAGTC
CCCAGGCTCCCCAGCAGGCAGAAGTATGCAAAGCATGCATCTCAATTAGTCAGCAACCATAGTCCCGCCC
CTAACTCCGCCCATCCCGCCCCTAACTCCGCCCAGTTCCGCCCATTCTCCGCCCCATGGCTGACTAATTT
TTTTTATTTATGCAGAGGCCGAGGCCGCCTCTGCCTCTGAGCTATTCCAGAAGTAGTGAGGAGGCTTTTT
TGGAGGCCTAGGCTTTTGCAAAAAGCTCCCGGGAGCTTGTATATCCATTTTCGGATCTGATCAAGAGACA
GGATGAGGATCGTTTCGCATGATTGAACAAGATGGATTGCACGCAGGTTCTCCGGCCGCTTGGGTGGAGA
GGCTATTCGGCTATGACTGGGCACAACAGACAATCGGCTGCTCTGATGCCGCCGTGTTCCGGCTGTCAGC
GCAGGGGCGCCCGGTTCTTTTTGTCAAGACCGACCTGTCCGGTGCCCTGAATGAACTGCAGGACGAGGCA
GCGCGGCTATCGTGGCTGGCCACGACGGGCGTTCCTTGCGCAGCTGTGCTCGACGTTGTCACTGAAGCGG
GAAGGGACTGGCTGCTATTGGGCGAAGTGCCGGGGCAGGATCTCCTGTCATCTCACCTTGCTCCTGCCGA
GAAAGTATCCATCATGGCTGATGCAATGCGGCGGCTGCATACGCTTGATCCGGCTACCTGCCCATTCGAC
CACCAAGCGAAACATCGCATCGAGCGAGCACGTACTCGGATGGAAGCCGGTCTTGTCGATCAGGATGATC
TGGACGAAGAGCATCAGGGGCTCGCGCCAGCCGAACTGTTCGCCAGGCTCAAGGCGCGCATGCCCGACGG
CGAGGATCTCGTCGTGACCCATGGCGATGCCTGCTTGCCGAATATCATGGTGGAAAATGGCCGCTTTTCT
GGATTCATCGACTGTGGCCGGCTGGGTGTGGCGGACCGCTATCAGGACATAGCGTTGGCTACCCGTGATA
TTGCTGAAGAGCTTGGCGGCGAATGGGCTGACCGCTTCCTCGTGCTTTACGGTATCGCCGCTCCCGATTC
GCAGCGCATCGCCTTCTATCGCCTTCTTGACGAGTTCTTCTGAGCGGGACTCTGGGGTTCGAAATGACCG
ACCAAGCGACGCCCAACCTGCCATCACGAGATTTCGATTCCACCGCCGCCTTCTATGAAAGGTTGGGCTT
CGGAATCGTTTTCCGGGACGCCGGCTGGATGATCCTCCAGCGCGGGGATCTCATGCTGGAGTTCTTCGCC
CACCCCAACTTGTTTATTGCAGCTTATAATGGTTACAAATAAAGCAATAGCATCACAAATTTCACAAATA
AAGCATTTTTTTCACTGCATTCTAGTTGTGGTTTGTCCAAACTCATCAATGTATCTTATCATGTCTGTAT
ACCGTCGACCTCTAGCTAGAGCTTGGCGTAATCATGGTCATAGCTGTTTCCTGTGTGAAATTGTTATCCG
CTCACAATTCCACACAACATACGAGCCGGAAGCATAAAGTGTAAAGCCTGGGGTGCCTAATGAGTGAGCT
AACTCACATTAATTGCGTTGCGCTCACTGCCCGCTTTCCAGTCGGGAAACCTGTCGTGCCAGCTGCATTA
ATGAATCGGCCAACGCGCGGGGAGAGGCGGTTTGCGTATTGGGCGCTCTTCCGCTTCCTCGCTCACTGAC
TCGCTGCGCTCGGTCGTTCGGCTGCGGCGAGCGGTATCAGCTCACTCAAAGGCGGTAATACGGTTATCCA
CAGAATCAGGGGATAACGCAGGAAAGAACATGTGAGCAAAAGGCCAGCAAAAGGCCAGGAACCGTAAAAA
GGCCGCGTTGCTGGCGTTTTTCCATAGGCTCCGCCCCCCTGACGAGCATCACAAAAATCGACGCTCAAGT
CAGAGGTGGCGAAACCCGACAGGACTATAAAGATACCAGGCGTTTCCCCCTGGAAGCTCCCTCGTGCGCT
CTCCTGTTCCGACCCTGCCGCTTACCGGATACCTGTCCGCCTTTCTCCCTTCGGGAAGCGTGGCGCTTTC
TCATAGCTCACGCTGTAGGTATCTCAGTTCGGTGTAGGTCGTTCGCTCCAAGCTGGGCTGTGTGCACGAA
CCCCCCGTTCAGCCCGACCGCTGCGCCTTATCCGGTAACTATCGTCTTGAGTCCAACCCGGTAAGACACG
ACTTATCGCCACTGGCAGCAGCCACTGGTAACAGGATTAGCAGAGCGAGGTATGTAGGCGGTGCTACAGA
GTTCTTGAAGTGGTGGCCTAACTACGGCTACACTAGAAGAACAGTATTTGGTATCTGCGCTCTGCTGAAG
CCAGTTACCTTCGGAAAAAGAGTTGGTAGCTCTTGATCCGGCAAACAAACCACCGCTGGTAGCGGTGGTT
TTTTTGTTTGCAAGCAGCAGATTACGCGCAGAAAAAAAGGATCTCAAGAAGATCCTTTGATCTTTTCTAC
GGGGTCTGACGCTCAGTGGAACGAAAACTCACGTTAAGGGATTTTGGTCATGAGATTATCAAAAAGGATC
TTCACCTAGATCCTTTTAAATTAAAAATGAAGTTTTAAATCAATCTAAAGTATATATGAGTAAACTTGGT
CTGACAGTTACCAATGCTTAATCAGTGAGGCACCTATCTCAGCGATCTGTCTATTTCGTTCATCCATAGT
TGCCTGACTCCCCGTCGTGTAGATAACTACGATACGGGAGGGCTTACCATCTGGCCCCAGTGCTGCAATG
ATACCGCGAGACCCACGCTCACCGGCTCCAGATTTATCAGCAATAAACCAGCCAGCCGGAAGGGCCGAGC
GCAGAAGTGGTCCTGCAACTTTATCCGCCTCCATCCAGTCTATTAATTGTTGCCGGGAAGCTAGAGTAAG
TAGTTCGCCAGTTAATAGTTTGCGCAACGTTGTTGCCATTGCTACAGGCATCGTGGTGTCACGCTCGTCG
TTTGGTATGGCTTCATTCAGCTCCGGTTCCCAACGATCAAGGCGAGTTACATGATCCCCCATGTTGTGCA
AAAAAGCGGTTAGCTCCTTCGGTCCTCCGATCGTTGTCAGAAGTAAGTTGGCCGCAGTGTTATCACTCAT
GGTTATGGCAGCACTGCATAATTCTCTTACTGTCATGCCATCCGTAAGATGCTTTTCTGTGACTGGTGAG
TACTCAACCAAGTCATTCTGAGAATAGTGTATGCGGCGACCGAGTTGCTCTTGCCCGGCGTCAATACGGG
ATAATACCGCGCCACATAGCAGAACTTTAAAAGTGCTCATCATTGGAAAACGTTCTTCGGGGCGAAAACT
CTCAAGGATCTTACCGCTGTTGAGATCCAGTTCGATGTAACCCACTCGTGCACCCAACTGATCTTCAGCA
TCTTTTACTTTCACCAGCGTTTCTGGGTGAGCAAAAACAGGAAGGCAAAATGCCGCAAAAAAGGGAATAA
GGGCGACACGGAAATGTTGAATACTCATACTCTTCCTTTTTCATTATTATTGAAGCATTTATCAGGGTTA
TTGTCTCATGAGCGGATACATATTTGAATGTATTTAGAAAAATAAACAAATAGGGGTTCCGCGCACATTT
CCCCGAAAAGTGCCACCTGACGTCGACGGATCGGGAGATCTCCCGATCCCCTATGGTGCACTCTCAGTAC
AATCTGCTCTGATGCCGCATAGTTAAGCCAGTATCTGCTCCCTGCTTGTGTGTTGGAGGTCGCTGAGTAG
TGCGCGAGCAAAATTTAAGCTACAACAAGGCAAGGCTTGACCGACAATTGCATGAAGAATCTGCTTAGGG
TTAGGCGTTTTGCGCTGCTTCGCGATGTACGGGCCAGATATACGCGTTGACATTGATTATTGACTAGTTA
TTAATAGTAATCAATTACGGGGTCATTAGTTCATAGCCCATATATGGAGTTCCGCGTTACATAACTTACG
GTAAATGGCCCGCCTGGCTGACCGCCCAACGACCCCCGCCCATTGACGTCAATAATGACGTATGTTCCCA
TAGTAACGCCAATAGGGACTTTCCATTGACGTCAATGGGTGGAGTATTTACGGTAAACTGCCCACTTGGC
AGTACATCAAGTGTATCATATGCCAAGTACGCCCCCTATTGACGTCAATGACGGTAAATGGCCCGCCTGG
CATTATGCCCAGTACATGACCTTATGGGACTTTCCTACTTGGCAGTACATCTACGTATTAGTCATCGCTA
TTACCATGGTGATGCGGTTTTGGCAGTACATCAATGGGCGTGGATAGCGGTTTGACTCACGGGGATTTCC
AAGTCTCCACCCCATTGACGTCAATGGGAGTTTGTTTTGGCACCAAAATCAACGGGACTTTCCAAAATGT
CGTAACAACTCCGCCCCATTGACGCAAATGGGCGGTAGGCGTGTACGGTGGGAGGTCTATATAAGCAGAG
CTCTCTGGCTAACTAGAGAACCCACTGCTTACTGGCTTATCGAAATTAATACGACTCACTATAGGGAGAC
CCAAGCTTGGTACCGAGCTCGGATCCCTACTTCCAATCCAATGCCACCATGGACGCTCCTCAGCTGCTGC
ATTTCGTGGACCAGTACCGGGAGCAGCTGATCGCTGAAGTGACCTCCGTGGAAGTGGTGCTGGACAAGCT
GCACGGACAGGTGCTGAGTCAGGAGCAGTACGAGAGGGTGCTGGCAGAGAACACCAGGCCTAGCCAGATG
CGGAAGCTGTTCAGCCTGAGCCAGTCTTGGGACAGGAAGTGCAAGGACGGCCTGTACCAGGCTCTGAAGG
AGACACACCCCCACCTGATCATGGAGCTCTGGGAGAAGGGAAGCAAGAAGGGCCTGCTGCCTCTGTCTAG
CGGCATTGGTAGTGGGAGCAACGGCAGCAGCGGATCCGTGAGCAAGGGCGAGGAGGATAACATGGCCATC
ATCAAGGAGTTCATGCGCTTCAAGGTGCACATGGAGGGCTCCGTGAACGGCCACGAGTTCGAGATCGAGG
GCGAGGGCGAGGGCCGCCCCTACGAGGGCACCCAGACCGCCAAGCTGAAGGTGACCAAGGGTGGCCCCCT
GCCCTTCGCCTGGGACATCCTGTCCCCTCAGTTCATGTACGGCTCCAAGGCCTACGTGAAGCACCCCGCC
GACATCCCCGACTACTTGAAGCTGTCCTTCCCCGAGGGCTTCAAGTGGGAGCGCGTGATGAACTTCGAGG
ACGGCGGCGTGGTGACCGTGACCCAGGACTCCTCCCTCCAGGACGGCGAGTTCATCTACAAGGTGAAGCT
GCGCGGCACCAACTTCCCCTCCGACGGCCCCGTAATGCAGAAGAAGACCATGGGCTGGGAGGCCTCCTCC
GAGCGGATGTACCCCGAGGACGGCGCCCTGAAGGGCGAGATCAAGCAGAGGCTGAAGCTGAAGGACGGCG
GCCACTACGACGCTGAGGTCAAGACCACCTACAAGGCCAAGAAGCCCGTGCAGCTGCCCGGCGCCTACAA
CGTCAA
Features (pLannotate 1.2.2; 22 found; start..end, strand, type, name):
    128..146     -  promoter       SP6 promoter: promoter for bacteriophage SP6 RNA polymerase
    172..396     +  polyA_signal   bGH poly(A) signal: bovine growth hormone polyadenylation signal
    400..421     +  promoter       SV40 promoter (fragment): SV40 enhancer and early promoter
    442..870     +  rep_origin     f1 ori (sequence partly withheld): f1 bacteriophage origin of replication; arrow indicates direction of (+) strand synthesis
    884..1213    +  promoter       SV40 promoter: SV40 enhancer and early promoter
   1280..2071    +  CDS            neo: KKA2_KLEPN - Also known as kan, nptII. Experimental evidence at protein level: Swiss-Prot protein existence level 1. Resistance to kanamycin, neomycin, paromomycin, ribostamycin, butirosin and gentamicin B. From Klebsiella pneumoniae.
   2095..2253    +  CDS            ble (fragment): BLE_KLEPN - Experimental evidence at protein level: Swiss-Prot protein existence level 1. Binding protein with a strong affinity to the bleomycin family of antibiotics. Binds to CL990; an antimitotic-antibiotic compound. From Klebsiella pneumoniae.
   2248..2369    +  polyA_signal   SV40 poly(A) signal: SV40 polyadenylation signal
   2442..2458    -  protein_bind   lac operator: The lac repressor binds to the lac operator to inhibit transcription in E. coli. This inhibition can be relieved by adding lactose or isopropyl-β-D-thiogalactopyranoside (IPTG). lac repressor encoded by lacI
   2466..2496    -  promoter       lac promoter: promoter for the E. coli lac operon
   2511..2532    -  protein_bind   CAP binding site: CAP binding activates transcription in the presence of cAMP. E. coli catabolite activator protein
   2545..2637    -  CDS            lacI (fragment): lac repressor; lacI; The lac repressor binds to the lac operator to inhibit transcription in E. coli. This inhibition can be relieved by adding lactose or isopropyl-β-D-thiogalactopyranoside (IPTG).
   2820..3408    -  rep_origin     ori: high-copy-number ColE1/pMB1/pBR322/pUC origin of replication
   3579..4439    -  CDS            AmpR: β-lactamase; bla; confers resistance to ampicillin, carbenicillin, and related antibiotics
   4440..4544    -  promoter       AmpR promoter: bla
   4603..4655    -  misc_feature   bom (fragment): basis of mobility region from pBR322
   4810..5189    +  enhancer       CMV enhancer: human cytomegalovirus immediate early enhancer
   5190..5393    +  promoter       CMV promoter: human cytomegalovirus (CMV) immediate early promoter
   5389..5422    +  LTR            5' LTR (truncated) (fragment): truncated 5' long terminal repeat (LTR) from HIV-1
   5438..5456    +  promoter       T7 promoter: promoter for bacteriophage T7 RNA polymerase
   5531..5770    +  CDS            Pycard (fragment): ASC_MOUSE - Also known as Asc. Experimental evidence at protein level: Swiss-Prot protein existence level 1. Functions as key mediator in apoptosis and inflammation. Promotes caspase-mediated apoptosis involving predominantly caspase-8 and also caspase-9 in a probable cell type-specific manner. Involved in activation of the mitochondrial apoptotic pathway, promotes caspase-8- dependent proteolytic maturation of BID independently of FADD in certain cell types and also mediates mitochondrial translocation of BAX and activates BAX-dependent apoptosis coupled to activation of caspase- 9, -2 and -3
   5849..109     +  CDS            mCherry (across the origin): monomeric derivative of DsRed fluorescent protein (Shaner et al., 2004) mammalian codon-optimized
