[The description below was written by a language model from this plasmid's Addgene catalogue record and pLannotate feature annotations shown in this document.]
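Description:
pcDNA3.1 6B codon-optimized NLRP1 CARD-mCherry R1392E is a mammalian expression plasmid of about 6.4 kb, built on the pcDNA3.1 LIC 6B backbone by ligation-independent cloning. It is propagated in E. coli through a high-copy ColE1/pUC-type origin with ampicillin selection (AmpR). It also carries an f1 origin and an SV40 promoter-driven neomycin phosphotransferase cassette with an SV40 poly(A) signal, which would allow G418 selection of stably transfected mammalian cells. Short matches to ble, lacI, bom and an HIV-1 LTR appear only as fragments. They are probably backbone remnants or annotation artefacts, not functional parts.

The payload is a codon-optimized coding sequence for the CARD domain of human NLRP1, fused at its C terminus to mCherry. It is transcribed from the CMV immediate-early enhancer/promoter and terminated by the bovine growth hormone poly(A) signal. T7 and SP6 phage promoters flank the insert. The automated annotation labels the region upstream of mCherry as a fragment of mouse Pycard (ASC). This most likely reflects similarity between CARD domains, since the catalogue entry identifies the insert as NLRP1 CARD. The mCherry reading frame spans the numbering origin of the circular sequence.

The insert carries the R1392E substitution, which the record describes as a filament-deficient mutation. CARD domains normally polymerize into filaments during inflammasome assembly, so this fluorescent fusion is suited to imaging experiments in transfected mammalian cells. There it can act as a filament-defective comparator when studying NLRP1 CARD filament formation.
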