Addgene plasmid #163993: pcDNA3.1 6B codon-optimized NLRP1 CARD-mCherry R1392E
Purpose: Mammalian expression vector encoding codon-optimized human NLRP1 CARD (filament-deficient mutation) with a C-terminal mCherry tag for imaging
Depositing lab: Hao Wu. Depositing organization: Boston Children's Hospital. Publication: Mechanism of filament formation in UPA-promoted CARD8 and NLRP1 inflammasomes. Robert Hollingsworth L, David L, Li Y, Griswold AR, Ruan J, Sharif H, Fontana P, Orth-He EL, Fu TM, Bachovchin DA, Wu H. Nat Commun. 2021 Jan 8;12(1):189. doi: 10.1038/s41467-020-20320-y. PubMed 33420033.
Backbone
  Vector backbone: pcDNA3.1 LIC 6B
  Vector type: Mammalian Expression
Growth in bacteria
  Bacterial resistance: Ampicillin, 100 μg/mL
  Growth temperature: 37°C
  Growth strain: DH5alpha
  Copy number: High Copy
Gene/Insert
  Gene/Insert name: NLRP1 CARD
  Species: H. sapiens (human)
  Mutation: R1392E
  Entrez Gene: NLRP1 (a.k.a. AIADK, CARD7, CIDED, CLR17.1, DEFCAP, DEFCAP-L/S, JRRP, MSPC, NAC, NALP1, PP1044, SLEV1, VAMAS1)
  Tag / fusion protein: mCherry (C terminal on insert)
  Cloning method: Ligation Independent Cloning
Terms and licenses: Academic/Nonprofit Terms; Industry Terms: Not Available to Industry
How to cite: pcDNA3.1 6B codon-optimized NLRP1 CARD-mCherry R1392E was a gift from Hao Wu (Addgene plasmid # 163993 ; http://n2t.net/addgene:163993 ; RRID:Addgene_163993)
