>Addgene plasmid #163993 | pcDNA3.1 6B codon-optimized NLRP1 CARD-mCherry R1392E | depositor partial sequence | sequence record 318212 | Insert sequence
ATGGACGCTCCTCAGCTGCTGCATTTCGTGGACCAGTACCGGGAGCAGCTGATCGCTGAAGTGACCTCCG
TGGAAGTGGTGCTGGACAAGCTGCACGGACAGGTGCTGAGTCAGGAGCAGTACGAGAGGGTGCTGGCAGA
GAACACCAGGCCTAGCCAGATGCGGAAGCTGTTCAGCCTGAGCCAGTCTTGGGACAGGAAGTGCAAGGAC
GGCCTGTACCAGGCTCTGAAGGAGACACACCCCCACCTGATCATGGAGCTCTGGGAGAAGGGAAGCAAGA
AGGGCCTGCTGCCTCTGTCTAGC
